Addgene plasmid #105597: MSCV-puro-N3FLAG-MYB-del(TAD)
Purpose: retrovirally express mouse MYB-del(TAD) with 3*FLAG tag at N terminal and puro resistance
Depositing lab: Christopher Vakoc. Depositing organization: Cold Spring Harbor Laboratory. Publication: A TFIID-SAGA Perturbation that Targets MYB and Suppresses Acute Myeloid Leukemia. Xu Y, Milazzo JP, Somerville TDD, Tarumoto Y, Huang YH, Ostrander EL, Wilkinson JE, Challen GA, Vakoc CR. Cancer Cell. 2018 Jan 8;33(1):13-28.e8. doi: 10.1016/j.ccell.2017.12.002. PubMed 29316427.
Backbone
  Vector backbone: pMSCV-PGK-puro
  Vector type: Mammalian Expression, Retroviral
  Selectable markers: Puromycin
Growth in bacteria
  Bacterial resistance: Ampicillin, 100 μg/mL
  Growth temperature: 37°C
  Growth strain: NEB Stable
  Copy number: Unknown
Gene/Insert
  Gene/Insert name: MYB without TAD domain
  Species: M. musculus (mouse)
  Mutation: deletion of TAD (AA 275-327)
  Entrez Gene: Myb (a.k.a. c-myb)
  Promoter: MSCV-LTR
  Tag / fusion protein: 3*FLAG (N terminal on insert)
  Cloning method: Ligation Independent Cloning
  Sequencing primers: 5′ CCC TTG AAC CTC CTC GTT CGA CC; 3′ GAG ACG TGC TAC TTC CAT TTG TC
Terms and licenses: Academic/Nonprofit Terms; Industry Terms: Not Available to Industry
How to cite: MSCV-puro-N3FLAG-MYB-del(TAD) was a gift from Christopher Vakoc (Addgene plasmid # 105597 ; http://n2t.net/addgene:105597 ; RRID:Addgene_105597)
