[The description below was written by a language model from this plasmid's Addgene catalogue record and pLannotate feature annotations shown in this document.]
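Description:
MSCV-puro-N3FLAG-MYB-del(TAD) is an 8.1 kb gammaretroviral expression plasmid built on the pMSCV-PGK-puro backbone and designed to deliver a mutant form of mouse MYB into mammalian cells by retroviral transduction. The proviral cassette is bounded by 5′ and 3′ long terminal repeats of murine embryonic stem cell virus. Downstream of the 5′ LTR lie the MESV Ψ packaging signal and a truncated, start-codon-less MMLV gag segment, which together allow the genomic transcript to be efficiently encapsidated when gag, pol and env functions are supplied in trans by a packaging system. In bacteria the plasmid is maintained by a high-copy ColE1/pUC-type origin and selected with ampicillin through the β-lactamase gene. Short annotated fragments of lacI, lacZα, rop, bom, TcR and env, along with the lac promoter and operator, appear to be non-functional remnants of the vector's cloning history.

The payload is the mouse Myb coding sequence carrying a deletion of the transactivation domain (amino acids 275–327), fused at its N terminus to a 3xFLAG epitope that permits detection or immunoprecipitation of the exogenous protein. Transcription of this fusion is driven by the MSCV 5′ LTR. Immediately downstream, an internal mouse PGK promoter independently drives puromycin N-acetyltransferase, so stably transduced cells can be selected with puromycin. MYB is a sequence-specific transcriptional activator important in the proliferation and differentiation of hematopoietic progenitors. The associated publication concerns targeting MYB in acute myeloid leukemia, which suggests the TAD-deleted version serves for testing the contribution of the transactivation domain to MYB function, although the record states the purpose only as retroviral expression of the tagged mutant.
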