Features (pLannotate 1.2.2; 20 found; start..end, strand, type, name):
    579..920     +  misc_feature   MESV Ψ: packaging signal of murine embryonic stem cell virus
    987..1403    +  CDS            gag (truncated): truncated Moloney murine leukemia virus (MMLV) gag gene lacking the start codon
   1446..1508    +  CDS            3xFLAG: three tandem FLAG® epitope tags, followed by an enterokinase cleavage site
   1521..3266    +  CDS            Myb (fragment): MYB_MOUSE - Experimental evidence at protein level: Swiss-Prot protein existence level 1. Transcriptional activator; DNA-binding protein that specifically recognize the sequence 5'-YAAC[GT]G-3'. Plays an important role in the control of proliferation and differentiation of hematopoietic progenitor cells. From Mus musculus (Mouse).
   3280..3779    +  promoter       PGK promoter: mouse phosphoglycerate kinase 1 promoter
   3800..4399    +  CDS            PuroR: puromycin N-acetyltransferase; pac from Streptomyces alboniger; confers resistance to puromycin
   4499..5013    +  LTR            3' LTR: 3' long terminal repeat from murine embryonic stem cell virus
   5175..5191    -  protein_bind   lac operator: The lac repressor binds to the lac operator to inhibit transcription in E. coli. This inhibition can be relieved by adding lactose or isopropyl-β-D-thiogalactopyranoside (IPTG). lac repressor encoded by lacI
   5199..5229    -  promoter       lac promoter: promoter for the E. coli lac operon
   5244..5265    -  protein_bind   CAP binding site: CAP binding activates transcription in the presence of cAMP. E. coli catabolite activator protein
   5278..5370    -  CDS            lacI (fragment): lac repressor; lacI; The lac repressor binds to the lac operator to inhibit transcription in E. coli. This inhibition can be relieved by adding lactose or isopropyl-β-D-thiogalactopyranoside (IPTG).
   5553..6141    -  rep_origin     ori: high-copy-number ColE1/pMB1/pBR322/pUC origin of replication
   6312..7172    -  CDS            AmpR: β-lactamase; bla; confers resistance to ampicillin, carbenicillin, and related antibiotics
   7173..7277    -  promoter       AmpR promoter: bla
   7372..7407    +  CDS            rop (fragment): Rop protein, which maintains plasmids at low copy number; rop
   7509..7608    +  misc_feature   bom (fragment): basis of mobility region from pBR322
   7614..7763    -  CDS            lacZα (fragment): LacZα fragment of β-galactosidase; lacZ fragment
   7763..7964    -  CDS            TcR (fragment): tetracycline efflux protein; tet; confers resistance to tetracycline
   7965..8063    +  CDS            env (fragment): murine leukemia virus gPr80 envelope polyprotein precursor; env; proteolytically cleaved into gp70SU and p15TM subunits
   8105..515     +  LTR            5' LTR (across the origin): 5' long terminal repeat from murine embryonic stem cell virus
>Addgene plasmid #105597 | MSCV-puro-N3FLAG-MYB-del(TAD) | depositor full sequence | sequence record 203729 | MSCV-puro-N3FLAG-MYB-del(TAD) sequence 8106 bps
TGAAAGACCCCACCTGTAGGTTTGGCAAGCTAGCTTAAGTAACGCCATTTTGCAAGGCATGGAAAATACA
TAACTGAGAATAGAGAAGTTCAGATCAAGGTTAGGAACAGAGAGACAGCAGAATATGGGCCAAACAGGAT
ATCTGTGGTAAGCAGTTCCTGCCCCGGCTCAGGGCCAAGAACAGATGGTCCCCAGATGCGGTCCCGCCCT
CAGCAGTTTCTAGAGAACCATCAGATGTTTCCAGGGTGCCCCAAGGACCTGAAATGACCCTGTGCCTTAT
TTGAACTAACCAATCAGTTCGCTTCTCGCTTCTGTTCGCGCGCTTCTGCTCCCCGAGCTCAATAAAAGAG
CCCACAACCCCTCACTCGGCGCGCCAGTCCTCCGATAGACTGCGTCGCCCGGGTACCCGTATTCCCAATA
AAGCCTCTTGCTGTTTGCATCCGAATCGTGGACTCGCTGATCCTTGGGAGGGTCTCCTCAGATTGATTGA
CTGCCCACCTCGGGGGTCTTTCATTTGGAGGTTCCACCGAGATTTGGAGACCCCTGCCCAGGGACCACCG
ACCCCCCCGCCGGGAGGTAAGCTGGCCAGCGGTCGTTTCGTGTCTGTCTCTGTCTTTGTGCGTGTTTGTG
CCGGCATCTAATGTTTGCGCCTGCGTCTGTACTAGTTAGCTAACTAGCTCTGTATCTGGCGGACCCGTGG
TGGAACTGACGAGTTCTGAACACCCGGCCGCAACCCTGGGAGACGTCCCAGGGACTTTGGGGGCCGTTTT
TGTGGCCCGACCTGAGGAAGGGAGTCGATGTGGAATCCGACCCCGTCAGGATATGTGGTTCTGGTAGGAG
ACGAGAACCTAAAACAGTTCCCGCCTCCGTCTGAATTTTTGCTTTCGGTTTGGAACCGAAGCCGCGCGTC
TTGTCTGCTGCAGCGCTGCAGCATCGTTCTGTGTTGTCTCTGTCTGACTGTGTTTCTGTATTTGTCTGAA
AATTAGGGCCAGACTGTTACCACTCCCTTAAGTTTGACCTTAGGTCACTGGAAAGATGTCGAGCGGATCG
CTCACAACCAGTCGGTAGATGTCAAGAAGAGACGTTGGGTTACCTTCTGCTCTGCAGAATGGCCAACCTT
TAACGTCGGATGGCCGCGAGACGGCACCTTTAACCGAGACCTCATCACCCAGGTTAAGATCAAGGTCTTT
TCACCTGGCCCGCATGGACACCCAGACCAGGTCCCCTACATCGTGACCTGGGAAGCCTTGGCTTTTGACC
CCCCTCCCTGGGTCAAGCCCTTTGTACACCCTAAGCCTCCGCCTCCTCTTCCTCCATCCGCCCCGTCTCT
CCCCCTTGAACCTCCTCGTTCGACCCCGCCTCGATCCTCCCTTTATCCAGCCCTCACTCCTTCTCTAGGC
GCCGGAATTAGATCTGCCATGCCAAAGAAGAAGCGTAAGGTAGATTACAAAGACCATGACGGTGATTATA
AAGATCATGATATCGATTACAAGGATGACGATGACAAGGGAGGCCTCGAGGCCCGGAGACCCCGACACAG
CATCTACAGTAGCGATGAAGATGATGAAGACATTGAGATGTGTGACCATGACTACGATGGGCTGCTGCCC
AAATCTGGAAAGCGTCACTTGGGGAAAACTAGGTGGACAAGGGAAGAGGATGAGAAGCTGAAGAAGCTGG
TGGAACAGAACGGAACAGACGACTGGAAAGTCATTGCCAATTATCTGCCCAACCGGACAGATGTGCAGTG
CCAACACCGGTGGCAGAAAGTGCTGAACCCTGAACTCATCAAAGGTCCCTGGACCAAAGAAGAAGATCAG
AGAGTCATAGAGCTTGTCCAGAAATATGGTCCGAAGCGTTGGTCTGTTATTGCCAAGCACTTAAAAGGGA
GAATTGGAAAGCAGTGTCGGGAGAGGTGGCACAACCATTTGAATCCAGAAGTTAAGAAAACCTCCTGGAC
AGAAGAGGAGGACAGAATCATTTACCAGGCACACAAGCGTCTGGGGAACAGATGGGCAGAGATCGCAAAG
CTGCTGCCCGGACGGACTGATAATGCTATCAAGAACCACTGGAATTCCACCATGCGTCGCAAGGTGGAAC
AGGAAGGCTACCTGCAGGAGCCTTCCAAAGCCAGCCAGACGCCAGTGGCCACGAGCTTCCAGAAGAACAA
TCATTTGATGGGGTTTGGGCATGCCTCACCTCCATCTCAGCTCTCTCCAAGTGGCCAGTCCTCCGTCAAC
AGCGAATATCCCTATTACCACATCGCCGAAGCACAAAACATCTCCAGTCACGTTCCCTATCCTGTCGCAT
TGCATGTTAATATAGTCAACGTCCCTCAGCACAGCACCTCCATTGTGGACCAGACCAGACCTCATGGGGA
TAGTGCACCTGTTTCCTGTTTGGGAGAACACCATGCCACCCCATCTCTGCCTGCAGATCCCGGCTCCCTA
CCTGAAGAAAGTGCCTCACCAGCAAGGTGCATGATCGTCCACCAGGGCACCATTCTGGACAATGTTAAGA
ACCTCTTAGAATTTGCAGAAACACTCCAGTTTATAGATTCTTTCTTGAACACTTCCAGCAACCATGAAAG
CTCGGGCTTAGATGCACCTACCTTACCCTCCACTCCTCTCATTGGTCACAAACTGACACCATGTCGAGAC
CAGACTGTGAAAACCCAGAAGGAAAATTCCATCTTTAGAACTCCAGCTATCAAAAGGTCAATCCTCGAAA
GCTCTCCTCGAACTCCCACACCATTCAAACATGCCCTTGCAGCTCAAGAAATTAAATACGGTCCCCTGAA
GATGCTACCTCAGACCCCCTCCCATGCAGTGGAGGACCTACAAGATGTGATTAAGCAGGAATCGGATGAA
TCTGGAATTGTGGCTGAGTTTCAAGAGAGTGGACCACCGTTACTGAAAAAAATCAAGCAGGAGGTGGAGT
CGCCAACTGAGAAATCGGGAAACTTCTTCTGCTCAAACCACTGGGCAGAGAACAGCCTGAGCACCCAGCT
GTTCTCGCAGGCGTCTCCTGTGGCAGATGCCCCAAATATTCTTACAAGCTCTGTTTTAATGACACCTGTA
TCAGAAGATGAAGACAATGTCCTCAAAGCCTTTACCGTACCTAAGAACAGGCCCCTGGTGGGTCCCTTGC
AGCCATGCAGTGGTGCCTGGGAGCCAGCATCCTGTGGGAAGACAGAGGACCAGATGACGGCCTCCGGTCC
GGCTCGGAAATACGTGAACGCGTTCTCAGCTCGAACTCTGGTCATGTGAGAATTCTACCGGGTAGGGGAG
GCGCTTTTCCCAAGGCAGTCTGGAGCATGCGCTTTAGCAGCCCCGCTGGGCACTTGGCGCTACACAAGTG
GCCTCTGGCCTCGCACACATTCCACATCCACCGGTAGGCGCCAACCGGCTCCGTTCTTTGGTGGCCCCTT
CGCGCCACCTTCTACTCCTCCCCTAGTCAGGAAGTTCCCCCCCGCCCCGCAGCTCGCGTCGTGCAGGACG
TGACAAATGGAAGTAGCACGTCTCACTAGTCTCGTGCAGATGGACAGCACCGCTGAGCAATGGAAGCGGG
TAGGCCTTTGGGGCAGCGGCCAATAGCAGCTTTGCTCCTTCGCTTTCTGGGCTCAGAGGCTGGGAAGGGG
TGGGTCCGGGGGCGGGCTCAGGGGCGGGCTCAGGGGCGGGGCGGGCGCCCGAAGGTCCTCCGGAGGCCCG
GCATTCTGCACGCTTCAAAAGCGCACGTCTGCCGCGCTGTTCTCCTCTTCCTCATCTCCGGGCCTTTCGA
CCTGCAGCCCAAGCTTACCATGACCGAGTACAAGCCCACGGTGCGCCTCGCCACCCGCGACGACGTCCCC
AGGGCCGTACGCACCCTCGCCGCCGCGTTCGCCGACTACCCCGCCACGCGCCACACCGTCGATCCGGACC
GCCACATCGAGCGGGTCACCGAGCTGCAAGAACTCTTCCTCACGCGCGTCGGGCTCGACATCGGCAAGGT
GTGGGTCGCGGACGACGGCGCCGCGGTGGCGGTCTGGACCACGCCGGAGAGCGTCGAAGCGGGGGCGGTG
TTCGCCGAGATCGGCCCGCGCATGGCCGAGTTGAGCGGTTCCCGGCTGGCCGCGCAGCAACAGATGGAAG
GCCTCCTGGCGCCGCACCGGCCCAAGGAGCCCGCGTGGTTCCTGGCCACCGTCGGCGTCTCGCCCGACCA
CCAGGGCAAGGGTCTGGGCAGCGCCGTCGTGCTCCCCGGAGTGGAGGCGGCCGAGCGCGCCGGGGTGCCC
GCCTTCCTGGAGACCTCCGCGCCCCGCAACCTCCCCTTCTACGAGCGGCTCGGCTTCACCGTCACCGCCG
ACGTCGAGGTGCCCGAAGGACCGCGCACCTGGTGCATGACCCGCAAGCCCGGTGCCTGACGCCCGCCCCA
CGACCCGCAGCGCCCGACCGAAAGGAGCGCACGACCCCATGCATCGATAAAATAAAAGATTTTATTTAGT
CTCCAGAAAAAGGGGGGAATGAAAGACCCCACCTGTAGGTTTGGCAAGCTAGCTTAAGTAACGCCATTTT
GCAAGGCATGGAAAATACATAACTGAGAATAGAGAAGTTCAGATCAAGGTTAGGAACAGAGAGACAGCAG
AATATGGGCCAAACAGGATATCTGTGGTAAGCAGTTCCTGCCCCGGCTCAGGGCCAAGAACAGATGGTCC
CCAGATGCGGTCCCGCCCTCAGCAGTTTCTAGAGAACCATCAGATGTTTCCAGGGTGCCCCAAGGACCTG
AAATGACCCTGTGCCTTATTTGAACTAACCAATCAGTTCGCTTCTCGCTTCTGTTCGCGCGCTTCTGCTC
CCCGAGCTCAATAAAAGAGCCCACAACCCCTCACTCGGCGCGCCAGTCCTCCGATAGACTGCGTCGCCCG
GGTACCCGTGTATCCAATAAACCCTCTTGCAGTTGCATCCGACTTGTGGTCTCGCTGTTCCTTGGGAGGG
TCTCCTCTGAGTGATTGACTACCCGTCAGCGGGGGTCTTTCATGGGTAACAGTTTCTTGAAGTTGGAGAA
CAACATTCTGAGGGTAGGAGTCGAATATTAAGTAATCCTGACTCAATTAGCCACTGTTTTGAATCCACAT
ACTCCAATACTCCTGAAATAGTTCATTATGGACAGCGCAGAAAGAGCTGGGGAGAATTGTGAAATTGTTA
TCCGCTCACAATTCCACACAACATACGAGCCGGAAGCATAAAGTGTAAAGCCTGGGGTGCCTAATGAGTG
AGCTAACTCACATTAATTGCGTTGCGCTCACTGCCCGCTTTCCAGTCGGGAAACCTGTCGTGCCAGCTGC
ATTAATGAATCGGCCAACGCGCGGGGAGAGGCGGTTTGCGTATTGGGCGCTCTTCCGCTTCCTCGCTCAC
TGACTCGCTGCGCTCGGTCGTTCGGCTGCGGCGAGCGGTATCAGCTCACTCAAAGGCGGTAATACGGTTA
TCCACAGAATCAGGGGATAACGCAGGAAAGAACATGTGAGCAAAAGGCCAGCAAAAGGCCAGGAACCGTA
AAAAGGCCGCGTTGCTGGCGTTTTTCCATAGGCTCCGCCCCCCTGACGAGCATCACAAAAATCGACGCTC
AAGTCAGAGGTGGCGAAACCCGACAGGACTATAAAGATACCAGGCGTTTCCCCCTGGAAGCTCCCTCGTG
CGCTCTCCTGTTCCGACCCTGCCGCTTACCGGATACCTGTCCGCCTTTCTCCCTTCGGGAAGCGTGGCGC
TTTCTCATAGCTCACGCTGTAGGTATCTCAGTTCGGTGTAGGTCGTTCGCTCCAAGCTGGGCTGTGTGCA
CGAACCCCCCGTTCAGCCCGACCGCTGCGCCTTATCCGGTAACTATCGTCTTGAGTCCAACCCGGTAAGA
CACGACTTATCGCCACTGGCAGCAGCCACTGGTAACAGGATTAGCAGAGCGAGGTATGTAGGCGGTGCTA
CAGAGTTCTTGAAGTGGTGGCCTAACTACGGCTACACTAGAAGAACAGTATTTGGTATCTGCGCTCTGCT
GAAGCCAGTTACCTTCGGAAAAAGAGTTGGTAGCTCTTGATCCGGCAAACAAACCACCGCTGGTAGCGGT
GGTTTTTTTGTTTGCAAGCAGCAGATTACGCGCAGAAAAAAAGGATCTCAAGAAGATCCTTTGATCTTTT
CTACGGGGTCTGACGCTCAGTGGAACGAAAACTCACGTTAAGGGATTTTGGTCATGAGATTATCAAAAAG
GATCTTCACCTAGATCCTTTTAAATTAAAAATGAAGTTTTAAATCAATCTAAAGTATATATGAGTAAACT
TGGTCTGACAGTTACCAATGCTTAATCAGTGAGGCACCTATCTCAGCGATCTGTCTATTTCGTTCATCCA
TAGTTGCCTGACTCCCCGTCGTGTAGATAACTACGATACGGGAGGGCTTACCATCTGGCCCCAGTGCTGC
AATGATACCGCGAGACCCACGCTCACCGGCTCCAGATTTATCAGCAATAAACCAGCCAGCCGGAAGGGCC
GAGCGCAGAAGTGGTCCTGCAACTTTATCCGCCTCCATCCAGTCTATTAATTGTTGCCGGGAAGCTAGAG
TAAGTAGTTCGCCAGTTAATAGTTTGCGCAACGTTGTTGCCATTGCTACAGGCATCGTGGTGTCACGCTC
GTCGTTTGGTATGGCTTCATTCAGCTCCGGTTCCCAACGATCAAGGCGAGTTACATGATCCCCCATGTTG
TGCAAAAAAGCGGTTAGCTCCTTCGGTCCTCCGATCGTTGTCAGAAGTAAGTTGGCCGCAGTGTTATCAC
TCATGGTTATGGCAGCACTGCATAATTCTCTTACTGTCATGCCATCCGTAAGATGCTTTTCTGTGACTGG
TGAGTACTCAACCAAGTCATTCTGAGAATAGTGTATGCGGCGACCGAGTTGCTCTTGCCCGGCGTCAATA
CGGGATAATACCGCGCCACATAGCAGAACTTTAAAAGTGCTCATCATTGGAAAACGTTCTTCGGGGCGAA
AACTCTCAAGGATCTTACCGCTGTTGAGATCCAGTTCGATGTAACCCACTCGTGCACCCAACTGATCTTC
AGCATCTTTTACTTTCACCAGCGTTTCTGGGTGAGCAAAAACAGGAAGGCAAAATGCCGCAAAAAAGGGA
ATAAGGGCGACACGGAAATGTTGAATACTCATACTCTTCCTTTTTCAATATTATTGAAGCATTTATCAGG
GTTATTGTCTCATGAGCGGATACATATTTGAATGTATTTAGAAAAATAAACAAATAGGGGTTCCGCGCAC
ATTTCCCCGAAAAGTGCCACCTGACGTCTAAGAAACCATTATTATCATGACATTAACCTATAAAAATAGG
CGTATCACGAGGCCCTTTCGTCTCGCGCGTTTCGGTGATGACGGTGAAAACCTCTGACACATGCAGCTCC
CGGAGACGGTCACAGCTTGTCTGTAAGCGGATGCCGGGAGCAGACAAGCCCGTCAGGGCGCGTCAGCGGG
TGTTGGCGGGTGTCGGGGCTGGCTTAACTATGCGGCATCAGAGCAGATTGTACTGAGAGTGCACCATATG
CGGTGTGAAATACCGCACAGATGCGTAAGGAGAAAATACCGCATCAGGCGCCATTCGCCATTCAGGCTGC
GCAACTGTTGGGAAGGGCGATCGGTGCGGGCCTCTTCGCTATTACGCCAGCTGGCGAAAGGGGGATGTGC
TGCAAGGCGATTAAGTTGGGTAACGCCAGGGTTTTCCCAGTCACGACGTTGTAAAACGACGGCGCAAGGA
ATGGTGCATGCAAGGAGATGGCGCCCAACAGTCCCCCGGCCACGGGGCCTGCCACCATACCCACGCCGAA
ACAAGCGCTCATGAGCCCGAAGTGGCGAGCCCGATCTTCCCCATCGGTGATGTCGGCGATATAGGCGCCA
GCAACCGCACCTGTGGCGCCGGTGATGCCGGCCACGATGCGTCCGGCGTAGAGGCGATTAGTCCAATTTG
TTAAAGACAGGATATCAGTGGTCCAGGCTCTAGTTTTGACTCAACAATATCACCAGCTGAAGCCTATAGA
GTACGAGCCATAGATAAAATAAAAGATTTTATTTAGTCTCCAGAAAAAGGGGGGAA
