>Addgene plasmid #105597 | MSCV-puro-N3FLAG-MYB-del(TAD) | addgene partial sequence | sequence record 203727 | Addgene Partial NGS Result
GCGGGCGCCCGAAGGTCCTCCGGAGGCCCGGCATTCTGCACGCTTCAAAAGCGCACGTCTGCCGCGCTGT
TCTCCTCTTCCTCATCTCCGGGCCTTTCGACCTGCAGCCCAAGCTTACCATGACCGAGTACAAGCCCACG
GTGCGCCTCGCCACCCGCGACGACGTCCCCAGGGCCGTACGCACCCTCGCCGCCGCGTTCGCCGACTACC
CCGCCACGCGCCACACCGTCGATCCGGACCGCCACATCGAGCGGGTCACCGAGCTGCAAGAACTCTTCCT
CACGCGCGTCGGGCTCGACATCGGCAAGGTGTGGGTCGCGGACGACGGCGCCGCGGTGGCGGTCTGGACC
ACGCCGGAGAGCGTCGAAGCGGGGGCGGTGTTCGCCGAGATCGGCCCGCGCATGGCCGAGTTGAGCGGTT
CCCGGCTGGCCGCGCAGCAACAGATGGAAGGCCTCCTGGCGCCGCACCGGCCCAAGGAGCCCGCGTGGTT
CCTGGCCACCGTCGGCGTCTCGCCCGACCACCAGGGCAAGGGTCTGGGCAGCGCCGTCGTGCTCCCCGGA
GTGGAGGCGGCCGAGCGCGCCGGGGTGCCCGCCTTCCTGGAGACCTCCGCGCCCCGCAACCTCCCCTTCT
ACGAGCGGCTCGGCTTCACCGTCACCGCCGACGTCGAGGTGCCCGAAGGACCGCGCACCTGGTGCATGAC
CCGCAAGCCCGGTGCCTGACGCCCGCCCCACGACCCGCAGCGCCCGACCGAAAGGAGCGCACGACCCCAT
GCATCGATAAAATAAAAGATTTTATTTAGTCTCCAGAAAAAGGGGGGAATGAAAGACCCCACCTGTAGGT
TTGGCAAGCTAGCTTAAGTAACGCCATTTTGCAAGGCATGGAAAATACATAACTGAGAATAGAGAAGTTC
AGATCAAGGTTAGGAACAGAGAGACAGCAGAATATGGGCCAAACAGGATATCTGTGGTAAGCAGTTCCTG
CCCCGGCTCAGGGCCAAGAACAGATGGTCCCCAGATGCGGTCCCGCCCTCAGCAGTTTCTAGAGAACCAT
CAGATGTTTCCAGGGTGCCCCAAGGACCTGAAATGACCCTGTGCCTTATTTGAACTAACCAATCAGTTCG
CTTCTCGCTTCTGTTCGCGCGCTTCTGCTCCCCGAGCTCAATAAAAGAGCCCACAACCCCTCACTCGGCG
CGCCAGTCCTCCGATAGACTGCGTCGCCCGGGTACCCGTGTATCCAATAAACCCTCTTGCAGTTGCATCC
GACTTGTGGTCTCGCTGTTCCTTGGGAGGGTCTCCTCTGAGTGATTGACTACCCGTCAGCGGGGGTCTTT
CATGGGTAACAGTTTCTTGAAGTTGGAGAACAACATTCTGAGGGTAGGAGTCGAATATTAAGTAATCCTG
ACTCAATTAGCCACTGTTTTGAATCCACATACTCCAATACTCCTGAAATAGTTCATTATGGACAGCGCAG
AAAGAGCTGGGGAGAATTGTGAAATTGTTATCCGCTCACAATTCCACACAACATACGAGCCGGAAGCATA
AAGTGTAAAGCCTGGGGTGCCTAATGAGTGAGCTAACTCACATTAATTGCGTTGCGCTCACTGCCCGCTT
TCCAGTCGGGAAACCTGTCGTGCCAGCTGCATTAATGAATCGGCCAACGCGCGGGGAGAGGCGGTTTGCG
TATTGGGCGCTCTTCCGCTTCCTCGCTCACTGACTCGCTGCGCTCGGTCGTTCGGCTGCGGCGAGCGGTA
TCAGCTCACTCAAAGGCGGTAATACGGTTATCCACAGAATCAGGGGATAACGCAGGAAAGAACATGTGAG
CAAAAGGCCAGCAAAAGGCCAGGAACCGTAAAAAGGCCGCGTTGCTGGCGTTTTTCCATAGGCTCCGCCC
CCCTGACGAGCATCACAAAAATCGACGCTCAAGTCAGAGGTGGCGAAACCCGACAGGACTATAAAGATAC
CAGGCGTTTCCCCCTGGAAGCTCCCTCGTGCGCTCTCCTGTTCCGACCCTGCCGCTTACCGGATACCTGT
CCGCCTTTCTCCCTTCGGGAAGCGTGGCGCTTTCTCATAGCTCACGCTGTAGGTATCTCAGTTCGGTGTA
GGTCGTTCGCTCCAAGCTGGGCTGTGTGCACGAACCCCCCGTTCAGCCCGACCGCTGCGCCTTATCCGGT
AACTATCGTCTTGAGTCCAACCCGGTAAGACACGACTTATCGCCACTGGCAGCAGCCACTGGTAACAGGA
TTAGCAGAGCGAGGTATGTAGGCGGTGCTACAGAGTTCTTGAAGTGGTGGCCTAACTACGGCTACACTAG
AAGAACAGTATTTGGTATCTGCGCTCTGCTGAAGCCAGTTACCTTCGGAAAAAGAGTTGGTAGCTCTTGA
TCCGGCAAACAAACCACCGCTGGTAGCGGTGGTTTTTTTGTTTGCAAGCAGCAGATTACGCGCAGAAAAA
AAGGATCTCAAGAAGATCCTTTGATCTTTTCTACGGGGTCTGACGCTCAGTGGAACGAAAACTCACGTTA
AGGGATTTTGGTCATGAGATTATCAAAAAGGATCTTCACCTAGATCCTTTTAAATTAAAAATGAAGTTTT
AAATCAATCTAAAGTATATATGAGTAAACTTGGTCTGACAGTTACCAATGCTTAATCAGTGAGGCACCTA
TCTCAGCGATCTGTCTATTTCGTTCATCCATAGTTGCCTGACTCCCCGTCGTGTAGATAACTACGATACG
GGAGGGCTTACCATCTGGCCCCAGTGCTGCAATGATACCGCGAGACCCACGCTCACCGGCTCCAGATTTA
TCAGCAATAAACCAGCCAGCCGGAAGGGCCGAGCGCAGAAGTGGTCCTGCAACTTTATCCGCCTCCATCC
AGTCTATTAATTGTTGCCGGGAAGCTAGAGTAAGTAGTTCGCCAGTTAATAGTTTGCGCAACGTTGTTGC
CATTGCTACAGGCATCGTGGTGTCACGCTCGTCGTTTGGTATGGCTTCATTCAGCTCCGGTTCCCAACGA
TCAAGGCGAGTTACATGATCCCCCATGTTGTGCAAAAAAGCGGTTAGCTCCTTCGGTCCTCCGATCGTTG
TCAGAAGTAAGTTGGCCGCAGTGTTATCACTCATGGTTATGGCAGCACTGCATAATTCTCTTACTGTCAT
GCCATCCGTAAGATGCTTTTCTGTGACTGGTGAGTACTCAACCAAGTCATTCTGAGAATAGTGTATGCGG
CGACCGAGTTGCTCTTGCCCGGCGTCAATACGGGATAATACCGCGCCACATAGCAGAACTTTAAAAGTGC
TCATCATTGGAAAACGTTCTTCGGGGCGAAAACTCTCAAGGATCTTACCGCTGTTGAGATCCAGTTCGAT
GTAACCCACTCGTGCACCCAACTGATCTTCAGCATCTTTTACTTTCACCAGCGTTTCTGGGTGAGCAAAA
ACAGGAAGGCAAAATGCCGCAAAAAAGGGAATAAGGGCGACACGGAAATGTTGAATACTCATACTCTTCC
TTTTTCAATATTATTGAAGCATTTATCAGGGTTATTGTCTCATGAGCGGATACATATTTGAATGTATTTA
GAAAAATAAACAAATAGGGGTTCCGCGCACATTTCCCCGAAAAGTGCCACCTGACGTCTAAGAAACCATT
ATTATCATGACATTAACCTATAAAAATAGGCGTATCACGAGGCCCTTTCGTCTCGCGCGTTTCGGTGATG
ACGGTGAAAACCTCTGACACATGCAGCTCCCGGAGACGGTCACAGCTTGTCTGTAAGCGGATGCCGGGAG
CAGACAAGCCCGTCAGGGCGCGTCAGCGGGTGTTGGCGGGTGTCGGGGCTGGCTTAACTATGCGGCATCA
GAGCAGATTGTACTGAGAGTGCACCATATGCGGTGTGAAATACCGCACAGATGCGTAAGGAGAAAATACC
GCATCAGGCGCCATTCGCCATTCAGGCTGCGCAACTGTTGGGAAGGGCGATCGGTGCGGGCCTCTTCGCT
ATTACGCCAGCTGGCGAAAGGGGGATGTGCTGCAAGGCGATTAAGTTGGGTAACGCCAGGGTTTTCCCAG
TCACGACGTTGTAAAACGACGGCGCAAGGAATGGTGCATGCAAGGAGATGGCGCCCAACAGTCCCCCGGC
CACGGGGCCTGCCACCATACCCACGCCGAAACAAGCGCTCATGAGCCCGAAGTGGCGAGCCCGATCTTCC
CCATCGGTGATGTCGGCGATATAGGCGCCAGCAACCGCACCTGTGGCGCCGGTGATGCCGGCCACGATGC
GTCCGGCGTAGAGGCGATTAGTCCAATTTGTTAAAGACAGGATATCAGTGGTCCAGGCTCTAGTTTTGAC
TCAACAATATCACCAGCTGAAGCCTATAGAGTACGAGCCATAGATAAAATAAAAGATTTTATTTAGTCTC
CAGAAAAAGGGGGGAATGAAAGACCCCACCTGTAGGTTTGGCAAGCTAGCTTAAGTAACGCCATTTTGCA
AGGCATGGAAAATACATAACTGAGAATAGAGAAGTTCAGATCAAGGTTAGGAACAGAGAGACAGCAGAAT
ATGGGCCAAACAGGATATCTGTGGTAAGCAGTTCCTGCCCCGGCTCAGGGCCAAGAACAGATGGTCCCCA
GATGCGGTCCCGCCCTCAGCAGTTTCTAGAGAACCATCAGATGTTTCCAGGGTGCCCCAAGGACCTGAAA
TGACCCTGTGCCTTATTTGAACTAACCAATCAGTTCGCTTCTCGCTTCTGTTCGCGCGCTTCTGCTCCCC
GAGCTCAATAAAAGAGCCCACAACCCCTCACTCGGCGCGCCAGTCCTCCGATAGACTGCGTCGCCCGGGT
ACCCGTATTCCCAATAAAGCCTCTTGCTGTTTGCATCCGAATCGTGGACTCGCTGATCCTTGGGAGGGTC
TCCTCAGATTGATTGACTGCCCACCTCGGGGGTCTTTCATTTGGAGGTTCCACCGAGATTTGGAGACCCC
TGCCCAGGGACCACCGACCCCCCCGCCGGGAGGTAAGCTGGCCAGCGGTCGTTTCGTGTCTGTCTCTGTC
TTTGTGCGTGTTTGTGCCGGCATCTAATGTTTGCGCCTGCGTCTGTACTAGTTAGCTAACTAGCTCTGTA
TCTGGCGGACCCGTGGTGGAACTGACGAGTTCTGAACACCCGGCCGCAACCCTGGGAGACGTCCCAGGGA
CTTTGGGGGCCGTTTTTGTGGCCCGACCTGAGGAAGGGAGTCGATGTGGAATCCGACCCCGTCAGGATAT
GTGGTTCTGGTAGGAGACGAGAACCTAAAACAGTTCCCGCCTCCGTCTGAATTTTTGCTTTCGGTTTGGA
ACCGAAGCCGCGCGTCTTGTCTGCTGCAGCGCTGCAGCATCGTTCTGTGTTGTCTCTGTCTGACTGTGTT
TCTGTATTTGTCTGAAAATTAGGGCCAGACTGTTACCACTCCCTTAAGTTTGACCTTAGGTCACTGGAAA
GATGTCGAGCGGATCGCTCACAACCAGTCGGTAGATGTCAAGAAGAGACGTTGGGTTACCTTCTGCTCTG
CAGAATGGCCAACCTTTAACGTCGGATGGCCGCGAGACGGCACCTTTAACCGAGACCTCATCACCCAGGT
TAAGATCAAGGTCTTTTCACCTGGCCCGCATGGACACCCAGACCAGGTCCCCTACATCGTGACCTGGGAA
GCCTTGGCTTTTGACCCCCCTCCCTGGGTCAAGCCCTTTGTACACCCTAAGCCTCCGCCTCCTCTTCCTC
CATCCGCCCCGTCTCTCCCCCTTGAACCTCCTCGTTCGACCCCGCCTCGATCCTCCCTTTATCCAGCCCT
CACTCCTTCTCTAGGCGCCGGAATTAGATCTGCCATGCCAAAGAAGAAGCGTAAGGTAGATTACAAAGAC
CATGACGGTGATTATAAAGATCATGATATCGATTACAAGGATGACGATGACAAGGGAGGCCTCGAGGCCC
GGAGACCCCGACACAGCATCTACAGTAGCGATGAAGATGATGAAGACATTGAGATGTGTGACCATGACTA
CGATGGGCTGCTGCCCAAATCTGGAAAGCGTCACTTGGGGAAAACTAGGTGGACAAGGGAAGAGGATGAG
AAGCTGAAGAAGCTGGTGGAACAGAACGGAACAGACGACTGGAAAGTCATTGCCAATTATCTGCCCAACC
GGACAGATGTGCAGTGCCAACACCGGTGGCAGAAAGTGCTGAACCCTGAACTCATCAAAGGTCCCTGGAC
CAAAGAAGAAGATCAGAGAGTCATAGAGCTTGTCCAGAAATATGGTCCGAAGCGTTGGTCTGTTATTGCC
AAGCACTTAAAAGGGAGAATTGGAAAGCAGTGTCGGGAGAGGTGGCACAACCATTTGAATCCAGAAGTTA
AGAAAACCTCCTGGACAGAAGAGGAGGACAGAATCATTTACCAGGCACACAAGCGTCTGGGGAACAGATG
GGCAGAGATCGCAAAGCTGCTGCCCGGACGGACTGATAATGCTATCAAGAACCACTGGAATTCCACCATG
CGTCGCAAGGTGGAACAGGAAGGCTACCTGCAGGAGCCTTCCAAAGCCAGCCAGACGCCAGTGGCCACGA
GCTTCCAGAAGAACAATCATTTGATGGGGTTTGGGCATGCCTCACCTCCATCTCAGCTCTCTCCAAGTGG
CCAGTCCTCCGTCAACAGCGAATATCCCTATTACCACATCGCCGAAGCACAAAACATCTCCAGTCACGTT
CCCTATCCTGTCGCATTGCATGTTAATATAGTCAACGTCCCTCAGCACAGCACCTCCATTGTGGACCAGA
CCAGACCTCATGGGGATAGTGCACCTGTTTCCTGTTTGGGAGAACACCATGCCACCCCATCTCTGCCTGC
AGATCCCGGCTCCCTACCTGAAGAAAGTGCCTCACCAGCAAGGTGCATGATCGTCCACCAGGGCACCATT
CTGGACAATGTTAAGAACCTCTTAGAATTTGCAGAAACACTCCAGTTTATAGATTCTTTCTTGAACACTT
CCAGCAACCATGAAAGCTCGGGCTTAGATGCACCTACCTTACCCTCCACTCCTCTCATTGGTCACAAACT
GACACCATGTCGAGACCAGACTGTGAAAACCCAGAAGGAAAATTCCATCTTTAGAACTCCAGCTATCAAA
AGGTCAATCCTCGAAAGCTCTCCTCGAACTCCCACACCATTCAAACATGCCCTTGCAGCTCAAGAAATTA
AATACGGTCCCCTGAAGATGCTACCTCAGACCCCCTCCCATGCAGTGGAGGACCTACAAGATGTGATTAA
GCAGGAATCGGATGAATCTGGAATTGTGGCTGAGTTTCAAGAGAGTGGACCACCGTTACTGAAAAAAATC
AAGCAGGAGGTGGAGTCGCCAACTGAGAAATCGGGAAACTTCTTCTGCTCAAACCACTGGGCAGAGAACA
GCCTGAGCACCCAGCTGTTCTCGCAGGCGTCTCCTGTGGCAGATGCCCCAAATATTCTTACAAGCTCTGT
TTTAATGACACCTGTATCAGAAGATGAAGACAATGTCCTCAAAGCCTTTACCGTACCTAAGAACAGGCCC
CTGGTGGGTCCCTTGCAGCCATGCAGTGGTGCCTGGGAGCCAGCATCCTGTGGGAAGACAGAGGACCAGA
TGACGGCCTCCGGTCCGGCTCGGAAATACGTGAACGCGTTCTCAGCTCGAACTCTGGTCATGTGAGAATT
CTACCGGGTAGGGGAGGCGCTTTTCCCAAGGCAGTCTGGAGCATGCGCTTTAGCAGCCCCGCTGGGCACT
TGGCGCTACACAAGTGGCCTCTGGCCTCGCACACATTCCACATCCACCGGTAGGCGCCAACCGGCTCCGT
TCTTTGGTGGCCCCTTCGCGCCACCTTCTACTCCTCCCCTAGTCAGGAAGTTCCCCCCCGCCCCGCAGCT
CGCGTCGTGCAGGACGTGACAAATGGAAGTAGCACGTCTCACTAGTCTCGTGCAGATGGACAGCACCGCT
GAGCAATGGAAGCGGGTAGGCCTTTGGGGCAGCGGCCAATAGCAGCTTTGCTCCTTCGCTTTCTGGGCTC
AGAGGCTGGGAAGGGGTGGGTCCGGGGGC
